Addgene plasmid #180599: pcDNA3.1-TRBP-L1+D1+L2-myc/His
Purpose: Expressing various parts of TRBP
Depositing lab: Kumiko Ui-Tei. Depositing organization: The University of Tokyo. Publication: LGP2 virus sensor regulates gene expression network mediated by TRBP-bound microRNAs. Takahashi T, Nakano Y, Onomoto K, Murakami F, Komori C, Suzuki Y, Yoneyama M, Ui-Tei K. Nucleic Acids Res. 2018 Sep 28;46(17):9134-9147. doi: 10.1093/nar/gky575. PubMed 29939295.
Backbone
  Vector backbone: pcDNA3.1
  Backbone manufacturer: Invitrogen
  Backbone size w/o insert (bp): 5428
  Vector type: Mammalian Expression
  Selectable markers: Neomycin (select with G418)
Growth in bacteria
  Bacterial resistance: Ampicillin, 100 μg/mL
  Growth temperature: 37°C
  Growth strain: DH5alpha
  Copy number: High Copy
Gene/Insert
  Gene/Insert name: TRBP (alt names: TARBP2; TAR (HIV-1) RNA binding protein 2)
  Species: H. sapiens (human)
  GenBank ID: NM_134323.2
  Entrez Gene: TARBP2 (a.k.a. LOQS, TRBP, TRBP1, TRBP2)
  Promoter: CMV
  Tag / fusion protein: Myc (C terminal on backbone); His (C terminal on backbone)
  Cloning method: Restriction Enzyme; 5′ cloning site HindIII (unknown if destroyed); 3′ cloning site NotI (unknown if destroyed)
  Sequencing primers: 5′ aaagggaagcttatgagtgaagaggagcaaggctccgg; 3′ aaaggggcggccgcgcactcagactgctgaggggagacag
Terms and licenses: Academic/Nonprofit Terms; Industry Terms: Not Available to Industry
How to cite: pcDNA3.1-TRBP-L1+D1+L2-myc/His was a gift from Kumiko Ui-Tei (Addgene plasmid # 180599 ; http://n2t.net/addgene:180599 ; RRID:Addgene_180599)
