[The description below was written by a language model from this plasmid's Addgene catalogue record and pLannotate feature annotations shown in this document.]
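Description:
pcDNA3.1-TRBP-L1+D1+L2-myc/His is a mammalian expression plasmid built on the Invitrogen pcDNA3.1 backbone that expresses a truncated portion of human TRBP (TARBP2, the HIV-1 TAR RNA-binding protein). It is one of a set of constructs made to express different parts of the protein. The name indicates that this one covers segments called L1, D1 and L2, but the record does not define these labels. The annotated TARBP2 fragment spans only about 470 bp and begins at the start of the coding sequence, which is consistent with an N-terminal piece rather than full-length TRBP. The fragment was cloned between HindIII and NotI, in frame with the backbone's C-terminal Myc and His tags according to the catalogue. These tags were not picked up in the feature table, although there is unannotated space between the insert and the polyadenylation signal where they would lie.

Expression is driven by the CMV immediate-early enhancer and promoter and terminated by the bovine growth hormone poly(A) signal. A T7 promoter upstream of the insert can be used for in vitro transcription or as a sequencing primer site. A separate cassette, made up of the SV40 early promoter, the neomycin phosphotransferase gene and the SV40 poly(A) signal, allows G418 selection of stably transfected mammalian cells. In E. coli the plasmid is maintained by a high-copy ColE1/pUC-type origin with ampicillin resistance, and an f1 origin is also present. The short HIV LTR, ble, lacI and bom hits are fragmentary annotations and probably not functional elements. The associated study examined TRBP-bound microRNAs and the virus sensor LGP2, so the tagged fragment would suit domain-mapping work such as detection or pull-down of this region in transfected cells.
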