Features (pLannotate 1.2.2; 20 found; start..end, strand, type, name):
    126..505     +  enhancer       CMV enhancer: human cytomegalovirus immediate early enhancer
    506..709     +  promoter       CMV promoter: human cytomegalovirus (CMV) immediate early promoter
    705..738     +  LTR            5' LTR (truncated) (fragment): truncated 5' long terminal repeat (LTR) from HIV-1
    754..772     +  promoter       T7 promoter: promoter for bacteriophage T7 RNA polymerase
    799..1272    +  CDS            TARBP2 (fragment): TRBP2_HUMAN - Also known as TRBP. Experimental evidence at protein level: Swiss-Prot protein existence level 1. (Microbial infection) Binds to the HIV-1 TAR RNA which is located in the long terminal repeat (LTR) of HIV-1, and stimulates translation of TAR-containing RNAs (PubMed:2011739, PubMed:11438532, PubMed:12475984). This is achieved in part at least by binding to and inhibiting EIF2AK2/PKR, thereby reducing phosphorylation and inhibition of EIF2S1/eIF-2-alpha (PubMed:11438532). May also promote translation of TAR-containing RNAs independently of EIF2AK2/PKR (PubMed:12475984). Mediates re
   1412..1636    +  polyA_signal   bGH poly(A) signal: bovine growth hormone polyadenylation signal
   1640..1661    +  promoter       SV40 promoter (fragment): SV40 enhancer and early promoter
   1682..2110    +  rep_origin     f1 ori (sequence partly withheld): f1 bacteriophage origin of replication; arrow indicates direction of (+) strand synthesis
   2124..2453    +  promoter       SV40 promoter: SV40 enhancer and early promoter
   2520..3311    +  CDS            neo: KKA2_KLEPN - Also known as kan, nptII. Experimental evidence at protein level: Swiss-Prot protein existence level 1. Resistance to kanamycin, neomycin, paromomycin, ribostamycin, butirosin and gentamicin B. From Klebsiella pneumoniae.
   3337..3495    +  CDS            ble (fragment): BLE_KLEPN - Experimental evidence at protein level: Swiss-Prot protein existence level 1. Binding protein with a strong affinity to the bleomycin family of antibiotics. Binds to CL990; an antimitotic-antibiotic compound. From Klebsiella pneumoniae.
   3490..3611    +  polyA_signal   SV40 poly(A) signal: SV40 polyadenylation signal
   3684..3700    -  protein_bind   lac operator: The lac repressor binds to the lac operator to inhibit transcription in E. coli. This inhibition can be relieved by adding lactose or isopropyl-β-D-thiogalactopyranoside (IPTG). lac repressor encoded by lacI
   3708..3738    -  promoter       lac promoter: promoter for the E. coli lac operon
   3753..3774    -  protein_bind   CAP binding site: CAP binding activates transcription in the presence of cAMP. E. coli catabolite activator protein
   3787..3879    -  CDS            lacI (fragment): lac repressor; lacI; The lac repressor binds to the lac operator to inhibit transcription in E. coli. This inhibition can be relieved by adding lactose or isopropyl-β-D-thiogalactopyranoside (IPTG).
   4062..4650    -  rep_origin     ori: high-copy-number ColE1/pMB1/pBR322/pUC origin of replication
   4821..5681    -  CDS            AmpR: β-lactamase; bla; confers resistance to ampicillin, carbenicillin, and related antibiotics
   5682..5786    -  promoter       AmpR promoter: bla
   5845..5897    -  misc_feature   bom (fragment): basis of mobility region from pBR322
>Addgene plasmid #180599 | pcDNA3.1-TRBP-L1+D1+L2-myc/His | addgene full sequence | sequence record 356081 | Addgene NGS Result
TGAGTAGTGCGCGAGCAAAATTTAAGCTACAACAAGGCAAGGCTTGACCGACAATTGCATGAAGAATCTG
CTTAGGGTTAGGCGTTTTGCGCTGCTTCGCGATGTACGGGCCAGATATACGCGTTGACATTGATTATTGA
CTAGTTATTAATAGTAATCAATTACGGGGTCATTAGTTCATAGCCCATATATGGAGTTCCGCGTTACATA
ACTTACGGTAAATGGCCCGCCTGGCTGACCGCCCAACGACCCCCGCCCATTGACGTCAATAATGACGTAT
GTTCCCATAGTAACGCCAATAGGGACTTTCCATTGACGTCAATGGGTGGAGTATTTACGGTAAACTGCCC
ACTTGGCAGTACATCAAGTGTATCATATGCCAAGTACGCCCCCTATTGACGTCAATGACGGTAAATGGCC
CGCCTGGCATTATGCCCAGTACATGACCTTATGGGACTTTCCTACTTGGCAGTACATCTACGTATTAGTC
ATCGCTATTACCATGGTGATGCGGTTTTGGCAGTACATCAATGGGCGTGGATAGCGGTTTGACTCACGGG
GATTTCCAAGTCTCCACCCCATTGACGTCAATGGGAGTTTGTTTTGGCACCAAAATCAACGGGACTTTCC
AAAATGTCGTAACAACTCCGCCCCATTGACGCAAATGGGCGGTAGGCGTGTACGGTGGGAGGTCTATATA
AGCAGAGCTCTCTGGCTAACTAGAGAACCCACTGCTTACTGGCTTATCGAAATTAATACGACTCACTATA
GGGAGACCCAAGCTGGCTAGTTAAGCTTATGAGTGAAGAGGAGCAAGGCTCCGGCACTACCACGGGCTGC
GGGCTGCCTAGTATAGAGCAAATGCTGGCCGCCAACCCAGGCAAGACCCCGATCAGCCTTCTGCAGGAGT
ATGGGACCAGAATAGGGAAGACGCCTGTGTACGACCTTCTCAAAGCCGAGGGCCAAGCCCACCAGCCTAA
TTTCACCTTCCGGGTCACCGTTGGCGACACCAGCTGCACTGGTCAGGGCCCCAGCAAGAAGGCAGCCAAG
CACAAGGCAGCTGAGGTGGCCCTCAAACACCTCAAAGGGGGGAGCATGCTGGAGCCGGCCCTGGAGGACA
GCAGTTCTTTTTCTCCCCTAGACTCTTCACTGCCTGAGGACATTCCGGTTTTTACTGCTGCAGCAGCTGC
TACCCCAGTTCCATCTGTAGTCCTAACCAGGAGCCCCCCCATGGAACTGCAGCCCCCTGTCTCCCCTCAG
CAGTCTGAGTGCGCGGCCGCTGCAAGCTCCTCGAGCATGCATCTAGAGGGCCCGCGGTTCGAACAAAAAC
TCATCTCAGAAGAGGATCTGAATATGCATACCGGTCATCATCACCATCACCATTGAGTTTAAACCCGCTG
ATCAGCCTCGACTGTGCCTTCTAGTTGCCAGCCATCTGTTGTTTGCCCCTCCCCCGTGCCTTCCTTGACC
CTGGAAGGTGCCACTCCCACTGTCCTTTCCTAATAAAATGAGGAAATTGCATCGCATTGTCTGAGTAGGT
GTCATTCTATTCTGGGGGGTGGGGTGGGGCAGGACAGCAAGGGGGAGGATTGGGAAGACAATAGCAGGCA
TGCTGGGGATGCGGTGGGCTCTATGGCTTCTGAGGCGGAAAGAACCAGCTGGGGCTCTAGGGGGTATCCC
C
[124 nt withheld, positions 1682-1805]
C
[91 nt withheld, positions 1807-1897]
A
[49 nt withheld, positions 1899-1947]
CCTTTGACGTTGGAGTCCACGTTCTTT
[37 nt withheld, positions 1975-2011]
ACCCTATCTCGGTCTATTCTTTTGATTTATAAGGGATTTTGCCGATTTCGGCCTATTGGTTAAAAAATGA
GCTGATTTAACAAAAATTTAACGCGAATTAATTCTGTGGAATGTGTGTCAGTTAGGGTGTGGAAAGTCCC
CAGGCTCCCCAGCAGGCAGAAGTATGCAAAGCATGCATCTCAATTAGTCAGCAACCAGGTGTGGAAAGTC
CCCAGGCTCCCCAGCAGGCAGAAGTATGCAAAGCATGCATCTCAATTAGTCAGCAACCATAGTCCCGCCC
CTAACTCCGCCCATCCCGCCCCTAACTCCGCCCAGTTCCGCCCATTCTCCGCCCCATGGCTGACTAATTT
TTTTTATTTATGCAGAGGCCGAGGCCGCCTCTGCCTCTGAGCTATTCCAGAAGTAGTGAGGAGGCTTTTT
TGGAGGCCTAGGCTTTTGCAAAAAGCTCCCGGGAGCTTGTATATCCATTTTCGGATCTGATCAAGAGACA
GGATGAGGATCGTTTCGCATGATTGAACAAGATGGATTGCACGCAGGTTCTCCGGCCGCTTGGGTGGAGA
GGCTATTCGGCTATGACTGGGCACAACAGACAATCGGCTGCTCTGATGCCGCCGTGTTCCGGCTGTCAGC
GCAGGGGCGCCCGGTTCTTTTTGTCAAGACCGACCTGTCCGGTGCCCTGAATGAACTGCAGGACGAGGCA
GCGCGGCTATCGTGGCTGGCCACGACGGGCGTTCCTTGCGCAGCTGTGCTCGACGTTGTCACTGAAGCGG
GAAGGGACTGGCTGCTATTGGGCGAAGTGCCGGGGCAGGATCTCCTGTCATCTCACCTTGCTCCTGCCGA
GAAAGTATCCATCATGGCTGATGCAATGCGGCGGCTGCATACGCTTGATCCGGCTACCTGCCCATTCGAC
CACCAAGCGAAACATCGCATCGAGCGAGCACGTACTCGGATGGAAGCCGGTCTTGTCGATCAGGATGATC
TGGACGAAGAGCATCAGGGGCTCGCGCCAGCCGAACTGTTCGCCAGGCTCAAGGCGCGCATGCCCGACGG
CGAGGATCTCGTCGTGACCCATGGCGATGCCTGCTTGCCGAATATCATGGTGGAAAATGGCCGCTTTTCT
GGATTCATCGACTGTGGCCGGCTGGGTGTGGCGGACCGCTATCAGGACATAGCGTTGGCTACCCGTGATA
TTGCTGAAGAGCTTGGCGGCGAATGGGCTGACCGCTTCCTCGTGCTTTACGGTATCGCCGCTCCCGATTC
GCAGCGCATCGCCTTCTATCGCCTTCTTGACGAGTTCTTCTGAGCGGGACTCTGGGGTTCGCGAAATGAC
CGACCAAGCGACGCCCAACCTGCCATCACGAGATTTCGATTCCACCGCCGCCTTCTATGAAAGGTTGGGC
TTCGGAATCGTTTTCCGGGACGCCGGCTGGATGATCCTCCAGCGCGGGGATCTCATGCTGGAGTTCTTCG
CCCACCCCAACTTGTTTATTGCAGCTTATAATGGTTACAAATAAAGCAATAGCATCACAAATTTCACAAA
TAAAGCATTTTTTTCACTGCATTCTAGTTGTGGTTTGTCCAAACTCATCAATGTATCTTATCATGTCTGT
ATACCGTCGACCTCTAGCTAGAGCTTGGCGTAATCATGGTCATAGCTGTTTCCTGTGTGAAATTGTTATC
CGCTCACAATTCCACACAACATACGAGCCGGAAGCATAAAGTGTAAAGCCTGGGGTGCCTAATGAGTGAG
CTAACTCACATTAATTGCGTTGCGCTCACTGCCCGCTTTCCAGTCGGGAAACCTGTCGTGCCAGCTGCAT
TAATGAATCGGCCAACGCGCGGGGAGAGGCGGTTTGCGTATTGGGCGCTCTTCCGCTTCCTCGCTCACTG
ACTCGCTGCGCTCGGTCGTTCGGCTGCGGCGAGCGGTATCAGCTCACTCAAAGGCGGTAATACGGTTATC
CACAGAATCAGGGGATAACGCAGGAAAGAACATGTGAGCAAAAGGCCAGCAAAAGGCCAGGAACCGTAAA
AAGGCCGCGTTGCTGGCGTTTTTCCATAGGCTCCGCCCCCCTGACGAGCATCACAAAAATCGACGCTCAA
GTCAGAGGTGGCGAAACCCGACAGGACTATAAAGATACCAGGCGTTTCCCCCTGGAAGCTCCCTCGTGCG
CTCTCCTGTTCCGACCCTGCCGCTTACCGGATACCTGTCCGCCTTTCTCCCTTCGGGAAGCGTGGCGCTT
TCTCATAGCTCACGCTGTAGGTATCTCAGTTCGGTGTAGGTCGTTCGCTCCAAGCTGGGCTGTGTGCACG
AACCCCCCGTTCAGCCCGACCGCTGCGCCTTATCCGGTAACTATCGTCTTGAGTCCAACCCGGTAAGACA
CGACTTATCGCCACTGGCAGCAGCCACTGGTAACAGGATTAGCAGAGCGAGGTATGTAGGCGGTGCTACA
GAGTTCTTGAAGTGGTGGCCTAACTACGGCTACACTAGAAGAACAGTATTTGGTATCTGCGCTCTGCTGA
AGCCAGTTACCTTCGGAAAAAGAGTTGGTAGCTCTTGATCCGGCAAACAAACCACCGCTGGTAGCGGTGG
TTTTTTTGTTTGCAAGCAGCAGATTACGCGCAGAAAAAAAGGATCTCAAGAAGATCCTTTGATCTTTTCT
ACGGGGTCTGACGCTCAGTGGAACGAAAACTCACGTTAAGGGATTTTGGTCATGAGATTATCAAAAAGGA
TCTTCACCTAGATCCTTTTAAATTAAAAATGAAGTTTTAAATCAATCTAAAGTATATATGAGTAAACTTG
GTCTGACAGTTACCAATGCTTAATCAGTGAGGCACCTATCTCAGCGATCTGTCTATTTCGTTCATCCATA
GTTGCCTGACTCCCCGTCGTGTAGATAACTACGATACGGGAGGGCTTACCATCTGGCCCCAGTGCTGCAA
TGATACCGCGAGACCCACGCTCACCGGCTCCAGATTTATCAGCAATAAACCAGCCAGCCGGAAGGGCCGA
GCGCAGAAGTGGTCCTGCAACTTTATCCGCCTCCATCCAGTCTATTAATTGTTGCCGGGAAGCTAGAGTA
AGTAGTTCGCCAGTTAATAGTTTGCGCAACGTTGTTGCCATTGCTACAGGCATCGTGGTGTCACGCTCGT
CGTTTGGTATGGCTTCATTCAGCTCCGGTTCCCAACGATCAAGGCGAGTTACATGATCCCCCATGTTGTG
CAAAAAAGCGGTTAGCTCCTTCGGTCCTCCGATCGTTGTCAGAAGTAAGTTGGCCGCAGTGTTATCACTC
ATGGTTATGGCAGCACTGCATAATTCTCTTACTGTCATGCCATCCGTAAGATGCTTTTCTGTGACTGGTG
AGTACTCAACCAAGTCATTCTGAGAATAGTGTATGCGGCGACCGAGTTGCTCTTGCCCGGCGTCAATACG
GGATAATACCGCGCCACATAGCAGAACTTTAAAAGTGCTCATCATTGGAAAACGTTCTTCGGGGCGAAAA
CTCTCAAGGATCTTACCGCTGTTGAGATCCAGTTCGATGTAACCCACTCGTGCACCCAACTGATCTTCAG
CATCTTTTACTTTCACCAGCGTTTCTGGGTGAGCAAAAACAGGAAGGCAAAATGCCGCAAAAAAGGGAAT
AAGGGCGACACGGAAATGTTGAATACTCATACTCTTCCTTTTTCAATATTATTGAAGCATTTATCAGGGT
TATTGTCTCATGAGCGGATACATATTTGAATGTATTTAGAAAAATAAACAAATAGGGGTTCCGCGCACAT
TTCCCCGAAAAGTGCCACCTGACGTCGACGGATCGGGAGATCTCCCGATCCCCTATGGTGCACTCTCAGT
ACAATCTGCTCTGATGCCGCATAGTTAAGCCAGTATCTGCTCCCTGCTTGTGTGTTGGAGGTCGC
